Addgene plasmid #39722: KHBD00671
Depositing lab: Bart Deplancke. Depositing organization: Swiss Federal Institute of Technology (EPFL). Publication: Automated protein-DNA interaction screening of Drosophila regulatory elements. Korneel Hens, Jean-Daniel Feuz, Alina Isakova, Antonina Lagovitina, Andreas Massouras, Julien Bryois, Patrick Callaerts, Susan E. Celniker, Bart Deplancke. Nat Methods. 2011 Oct 30;8(12):1065-70. 10.1038/nmeth.1763 PubMed 22037703.
Backbone
  Vector backbone: pDONR221
  Backbone manufacturer: Invitrogen
  Backbone size w/o insert (bp): 2536
  Vector type: Gateway DONR vector
Growth in bacteria
  Bacterial resistance: Kanamycin, 50 μg/mL
  Growth temperature: 37°C
  Growth strain: DH5alpha
  Copy number: High Copy
Gene/Insert
  Gene/Insert name: CG6312 (alt names: FBgn0020379; Rfx)
  Species: D. melanogaster (fly)
  Insert size (bp): 2667
  Entrez Gene: Rfx (a.k.a. Dmel_CG6312, CG6312, Dmel\CG6312, RFX, dRFX, dRfx, rfx)
  Promoter: none
  Cloning method: Gateway Cloning
  Sequencing primers: 5′ M13-F20; 3′ M13R
Terms and licenses: Academic/Nonprofit Terms; Industry Terms: Not Available to Industry
Depositor comments: Please note that the ORFs in this collection were cloned open-ended (without a stop codon).
How to cite: KHBD00671 was a gift from Bart Deplancke (Addgene plasmid # 39722 ; http://n2t.net/addgene:39722 ; RRID:Addgene_39722)
