[The description below was written by a language model from this plasmid's Addgene catalogue record.]
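Description:
KHBD00671 is a Gateway entry clone built in the pDONR221 backbone, carrying the open reading frame of the Drosophila melanogaster gene Rfx (CG6312, FBgn0020379), which encodes a member of the RFX family of transcription factors. The insert is recorded as about 2.7 kb in a backbone of about 2.5 kb, and it was introduced by Gateway recombinational cloning. In a clone of this type the ORF is expected to sit between attL recombination sites, although no feature table is supplied to confirm the exact elements. The plasmid is maintained in E. coli as a high-copy vector under kanamycin selection. M13 forward and reverse primer sites flanking the insert are listed for sequence verification.

The record states that there is no promoter, as expected for an entry clone: the plasmid is not meant to express the gene itself but serves as a shuttle from which the ORF can be moved by LR recombination into any compatible Gateway destination vector. The depositor notes that ORFs in this collection were cloned open-ended, without a stop codon. This allows in-frame C-terminal fusions to tags or domains supplied by the destination vector, and it also means that translation termination must come from that vector.

The associated publication concerns automated screening of protein-DNA interactions at Drosophila regulatory elements. This suggests the clone belongs to a fly transcription factor ORF resource intended for transfer into expression vectors for such interaction assays, though the record does not specify particular downstream vectors.
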