>Addgene plasmid #39722 | KHBD00671 | depositor partial sequence | sequence record 50162 | KHBD00671 sequence 2667 bps
ATGACCACACGCCTGGCTCCACAGCGCCAGTTCATCCTCTCGACGCGCTCTGCCATCGTGGATGCCACCT
CGCCACCTGAGGACTCAGCGGAGGAGCAGCAGCAGCTGACTGTCGAGGTGGAGAGCGCCACCAACGGAGT
CATTACCAATAGCACCACATCGCCACCGCCGCATGCCGAGCAGTTCGAGTTCTGCACGGAGGATGGAGTC
GTTGTGTCCGCCACACTGGAGGATGTCATGACACAGAACTGCCAGCTCTTGCAGAAGAAACTAGTCGACG
AGGACGACGATTCGACGGGAGTAGGAGCAACGGATGCCGATCAGCTGGAGGTGATTAGCGTTGTACTGCC
CATGGATGCCGAGGACTCGACCAGCGATGCCCATCTGCACGGGCATGTGGTGAACAGCAGCAGCGACACC
ATGGGTACCATTACCACCACGGAACCGAATGGGACCACCGTCACCCACTCGATACCCATTCACAGTATGG
CCGATCTGGCCGCGATCAAGGATGGTGTGGATCTGGCCCAGCAGGTGGCCAATGGCCAGGTGACCGTGGT
GCAGACCACCGAGGACGACGATGGAACGCCCTTCATTACCGTGACGGTTTCGGGCCAGGAGCAGAACTAC
CAAGTGCAATATGTGGACTCTGAGCTGTACCACAGCAACTCAAGCCAGACGCAAATGACGTATCCGTTCT
GCCCAGTGGGGGACTACCAGGGCAACGGCCAGACGGCGTACTACTCGACCACGGGTCAGTACGGAACCAC
CTCGTCGGCCGGAGGCTCCTCGAACGGAGCTCACTCCACGACGCTGCCGTACCTGGTGCCCGTGGAGGAG
GGCATCCTCCTCAATGGTTCCGCACACTCGCTGTCGCAGTCGCAGTCACAATCGCATGGACGCGATTCGC
CGCACAGCCTGACGGAGGTCGCGTACATCCAGGAGGCGCAGAGCACGCCCCAGACGCCCACCTCGACGAC
CACGACCCATTCGGCTAGCGGCGGCAGCCTGGGAACGGGCGGTGGAGGCGCCTCCCCGGATTCCGACCAG
AGTGCGCTCGGCAGCAGCAACAAGATTGCCTCGGCAACGATCAAGTGGCTGTCGCGCAACTACGAAACGG
CGGATGGTGTGAGCCTGCCCAGGAGCACGCTGTACAACCATTACATGCAGCACTGCAGCGAGCACAAGCT
AGAGCCCGTGAATGCGGCCAGTTTCGGCAAGCTGATACGTTCCGTGTTCTCCGGACTGCGCACACGTCGC
CTGGGCACGCGCGGCAACTCCAAGTACCACTACTATGGTATCCGCATTAAGCCCGGCTCGTTGCTGAACA
GCCAGGCGATGGACGACAAGCAGATGCTGGCCGCCGGCTACGGACCATCTTCGGACGGAACCGGCGGACC
AGGCAGCGGACCGATGGTCAGCGTCACCAGCAGCACCGCCGGACAGCTGACCGGATCCAATGGATTGGGC
GGTGGCCATGGCCAGCGGCACAGCAACGGCACCAAGAAGCACACCTTCAAGCCGGAGACCTACGAGGCGT
GCATTCAGTACATCGGCGATGGAACCAGTGCCCTGCCCTCGTTTCCGCCCATCGAGCTGAACCACAGCTT
CAACAGCGAACTGACCCTGGAGGACGTGGACACCTTCCGGGGCCTGTATCGGGAGCATTGCGAGTCCTTC
CTGGACGCCGTGCTCAATCTGGAGTTCAACACCGTGGAGTTCCTGCTGCGCGACTTCTGGCGGGCCAGCG
ACAACAATAATCTGGACGAGTGCGAGGAGGAGAAGTACTTGAGCAAGACGAAGTTGTATCTGTTGTGCCA
CTGCGCAGAAGTGCAGAAGTTCGTGCGAGAGGTGGACTACCAATTCTACCAGAACACCGTCGATGTCATC
ATACCGGATGTGCTCCGCTCCATACCAAACGCCCTGACCCAGGCCATCAGAAACTTCGCCAAGAACCTGG
AGATCTGGCTATGTGAGAGCATGCTGGGCGTGCCGGAGCAGCTTGCCCAGATCAAGACCAGTGCCGTCTC
GGCATTCTGCCAAACGCTGAGGCGCTACACCTCGCTGAATCACCTGGCGCAGGCGGCTCGAGCAGTGCTC
CAGAATGGTGCACAGATCTCCCAGATGCTAAGCGATCTCAATCGTGTCGATTTCCACAATGTTCAGGAGC
AAGCTGCCTGGGTGAGTCAATGTGCGCCCGCCGTGGTCCAGCGCTTGGAGAGCGATTTCAAGGCCGCTCT
GCAGCAGCAGAGCTCCCTGGAACAGTGGGCCAGCTGGCTGCAACTGGTGGTGGAATCGGCCATGGAGGAG
TACAACGGGAAGCCGACTTATGCCAGAGCCGCCCGCCAGTTTCTGCTAAAGTGGAGCTTCTACAGCTCTA
TGATCATTCGTGACCTGACGCTGAGATCCGCCTCCAGCTTCGGGAGCTTCCACCTAATTCGCTTGCTGTT
CGATGAGTACATGTTCTACCTGGTGGAGCACAAAATCGCCGAGGCACAAGACAAAACAGCCATTGCGGTC
ATTTGCGAAAGAATGAAAAAGGACATGGACTTTGAGTTCGAGTGCCAGTTCGCCTACATTACCAGCGACA
CGGAGCACCAGACGACTCCGAGCTCGGCCAGCAGTGGAGGCGACGTGGGCAACGAGGCCAAGCGACTGAA
GCAGGAA
