>Addgene plasmid #39722 | KHBD00671 | addgene partial sequence | sequence record 52287 | M13Rev
GCAATGCTTTCTTATAATGCCAACTTTGTACAAGAAAGTTGGCAATTCCTGCTTCAGTCGCTTGGCCTCG
TTGCCCACGTCGCCTCCACTGCTGGCCGAGCTCGGAGTCGTCTGGTGCTCCGTGTCGCTGGTAATGTAGG
CGAACTGGCACTCGAACTCAAAGTCCATGTCCTTTTTCATTCTTTCGCAAATGACCGCAATGGCTGTTTT
GTCTTGTGCCTCGGCGATTTTGTGCTCCACCAGGTAGAACATGTACTCATCGAACAGCAAGCGAATTAGG
TGGAAGCTCCCGAAGCTGGAGGCGGATCTCAGCGTCAGGTCACGAATGATCATAGAGCTGTAGAAGCTCC
ACTTTAGCAGAAACTGGCGGGCGGCTCTGGCATAAGTCGGCTTCCCGTTGTACTCCTCCATGGCCGATTC
CACCACCAGTTGCAGCCAGCTGGCCCACTGTTCCAGGGAGCTCTGCTGCTGCAGAGCGGCCTTGAAATCG
CTCTCCAAGCGCTGGACCACGGCGGGCGCACATTGACTCACCCAGGCAGCTTGCTCCTGAACATTGTGGA
AATCGACACGATTGAGATCGCTTAGCATCTGGGAGATCTGTGCACCATTCTGGAGCACTGCTCGAGC
